Addgene plasmid #196918: SL-TREAT
Purpose: The TREAT reporter containing cap-proximal GC-rich stemloop
Depositing lab: Jeffrey Chao. Depositing organization: Friedrich Miescher Institute for Biomedical Research. Publication: Single-molecule imaging reveals translation-dependent destabilization of mRNAs. Dave P, Roth G, Griesbach E, Mateju D, Hochstoeger T, Chao JA. Mol Cell. 2023 Feb 16;83(4):589-606.e6. doi: 10.1016/j.molcel.2023.01.013. Epub 2023 Feb 1. PubMed 36731471.
Backbone
  Vector backbone: pSF4
  Vector type: Mammalian Expression, Bacterial Expression
Growth in bacteria
  Bacterial resistance: Ampicillin, 100 μg/mL
  Growth temperature: 37°C
  Growth strain: NEB Stable
  Copy number: High Copy
Gene/Insert
  Gene/Insert name: Renilla luciferase
  Species: Renilla reniformis
  Insert size (bp): 930
Terms and licenses: Academic/Nonprofit Terms; Industry Terms: Not Available to Industry
How to cite: SL-TREAT was a gift from Jeffrey Chao (Addgene plasmid # 196918 ; http://n2t.net/addgene:196918 ; RRID:Addgene_196918)
