[The description below was written by a language model from this plasmid's Addgene catalogue record and pLannotate feature annotations shown in this document.]
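Description:
SL-TREAT is a mammalian expression reporter plasmid built on the pSF4 backbone. It is propagated in E. coli through a high-copy ColE1/pUC-type origin under ampicillin selection (AmpR with its bla promoter). The backbone carries Moloney murine leukemia virus elements: a 5' LTR, MMLV and MESV packaging signals, a truncated gag fragment, an env fragment and self-inactivating ΔU3 3' LTR fragments. This gives it the architecture of a gammaretroviral SIN vector. A single FRT site lies next to the expression cassette. That site could support FLP-mediated recombination, although the record does not say how the construct is delivered or integrated.

The payload runs in the opposite orientation to the retroviral elements. It is driven by a third-generation tetracycline-responsive promoter (annotated as TRE3G fragments), so transcription is induced by a Tet-On 3G transactivator in the presence of doxycycline. A chimeric β-globin/immunoglobulin intron and a T7 promoter follow, and then comes the human codon-optimized Renilla luciferase open reading frame. Downstream, the 3' UTR contains flavivirus-derived structures, an exoribonuclease-resistant RNA (xrRNA) and stem-loop IV, which stall 5'–3' exonucleolytic decay and stabilise a degradation intermediate. Large stretches of the 3' region are unannotated, and the record does not state what they contain. No poly(A) signal is annotated on the cassette's own strand; the only one listed, from SV40, lies on the opposite strand.

According to the catalogue entry, this version of the TREAT reporter carries a GC-rich stem-loop close to the cap, although the feature table does not annotate it separately. A structure in that position would be expected to impede translation initiation. This fits the associated single-molecule imaging study of translation-dependent mRNA destabilization.
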