Features (pLannotate 1.2.2; 27 found; start..end, strand, type, name):
     36..52      -  protein_bind   lac operator: The lac repressor binds to the lac operator to inhibit transcription in E. coli. This inhibition can be relieved by adding lactose or isopropyl-β-D-thiogalactopyranoside (IPTG). lac repressor encoded by lacI
     60..90      -  promoter       lac promoter: promoter for the E. coli lac operon
    105..126     -  protein_bind   CAP binding site: CAP binding activates transcription in the presence of cAMP. E. coli catabolite activator protein
    139..231     -  CDS            lacI (fragment): lac repressor; lacI; The lac repressor binds to the lac operator to inhibit transcription in E. coli. This inhibition can be relieved by adding lactose or isopropyl-β-D-thiogalactopyranoside (IPTG).
    414..1002    -  rep_origin     ori: high-copy-number ColE1/pMB1/pBR322/pUC origin of replication
   1173..2033    -  CDS            AmpR: β-lactamase; bla; confers resistance to ampicillin, carbenicillin, and related antibiotics
   2034..2138    -  promoter       AmpR promoter: bla
   2233..2268    +  CDS            rop (fragment): Rop protein, which maintains plasmids at low copy number; rop
   2370..2469    +  misc_feature   bom (fragment): basis of mobility region from pBR322
   2475..2632    -  CDS            lacZα (fragment): LacZα fragment of β-galactosidase; lacZ fragment
   3328..3525    -  LTR            3' LTR (ΔU3) (fragment): self-inactivating 3' long terminal repeat (LTR) from Moloney murine leukemia virus
   3529..3565    -  LTR            3' LTR (ΔU3) (fragment): self-inactivating 3' long terminal repeat (LTR) from Moloney murine leukemia virus
   3607..3704    -  CDS            env (fragment): murine leukemia virus gPr80 envelope polyprotein precursor; env; proteolytically cleaved into gp70SU and p15TM subunits
   3712..3759    -  protein_bind   FRT: FLP-mediated recombination occurs in the 8-bp core sequence TCTAGAAA (Turan and Bode, 2011). FLP recombinase from the Saccharomyces cerevisiae 2μ plasmid
   3801..4108    +  promoter       TRE3GV promoter (fragment): 3rd-generation Tet-responsive promoter that can be activated by binding of Tet-On® 3G, optimized for retroviral and lentiviral vectors
   4139..4197    +  promoter       TRE3GS promoter (fragment): 3rd-generation Tet-responsive promoter that can be activated by binding of Tet-On® 3G, modified to eliminate binding sites for endogenous mammalian transcription factors
   4207..4339    +  intron         chimeric intron: chimera between introns from human β-globin and immunoglobulin heavy chain genes
   4384..4402    +  promoter       T7 promoter: promoter for bacteriophage T7 RNA polymerase
   4412..5347    +  CDS            hRluc: Renilla luciferase human codon-optimized
   6243..6321    +  ncRNA          Flavi xrRNA: Accession: RF03547 - General Flavivirus exoribonuclease-resistant RNA element
   6401..6475    +  ncRNA          Flavivirus SLIV: Accession: RF01415 - Flavivirus 3'UTR stem loop IV
   7954..8088    -  polyA_signal   SV40 poly(A) signal: SV40 polyadenylation signal
   8111..8194    -  CDS            large T antigen (fragment): large T antigen from SV40 (simian virus 40)
   8266..8675    -  CDS            gag (truncated) (fragment): truncated Moloney murine leukemia virus (MMLV) gag gene lacking the start codon
   8765..8853    -  misc_feature   MESV Ψ (fragment): packaging signal of murine embryonic stem cell virus
   8905..9104    -  misc_feature   MMLV Ψ: packaging signal of Moloney murine leukemia virus (MMLV)
   9167..9758    -  LTR            LTR: long terminal repeat from Moloney murine leukemia virus
>Addgene plasmid #196918 | SL-TREAT | addgene full sequence | sequence record 387529 | Addgene NGS Result
GCGTAATCATGGTCATAGCTGTTTCCTGTGTGAAATTGTTATCCGCTCACAATTCCACACAACATACGAG
CCGGAAGCATAAAGTGTAAAGCCTGGGGTGCCTAATGAGTGAGCTAACTCACATTAATTGCGTTGCGCTC
ACTGCCCGCTTTCCAGTCGGGAAACCTGTCGTGCCAGCTGCATTAATGAATCGGCCAACGCGCGGGGAGA
GGCGGTTTGCGTATTGGGCGCTCTTCCGCTTCCTCGCTCACTGACTCGCTGCGCTCGGTCGTTCGGCTGC
GGCGAGCGGTATCAGCTCACTCAAAGGCGGTAATACGGTTATCCACAGAATCAGGGGATAACGCAGGAAA
GAACATGTGAGCAAAAGGCCAGCAAAAGGCCAGGAACCGTAAAAAGGCCGCGTTGCTGGCGTTTTTCCAT
AGGCTCCGCCCCCCTGACGAGCATCACAAAAATCGACGCTCAAGTCAGAGGTGGCGAAACCCGACAGGAC
TATAAAGATACCAGGCGTTTCCCCCTGGAAGCTCCCTCGTGCGCTCTCCTGTTCCGACCCTGCCGCTTAC
CGGATACCTGTCCGCCTTTCTCCCTTCGGGAAGCGTGGCGCTTTCTCATAGCTCACGCTGTAGGTATCTC
AGTTCGGTGTAGGTCGTTCGCTCCAAGCTGGGCTGTGTGCACGAACCCCCCGTTCAGCCCGACCGCTGCG
CCTTATCCGGTAACTATCGTCTTGAGTCCAACCCGGTAAGACACGACTTATCGCCACTGGCAGCAGCCAC
TGGTAACAGGATTAGCAGAGCGAGGTATGTAGGCGGTGCTACAGAGTTCTTGAAGTGGTGGCCTAACTAC
GGCTACACTAGAAGAACAGTATTTGGTATCTGCGCTCTGCTGAAGCCAGTTACCTTCGGAAAAAGAGTTG
GTAGCTCTTGATCCGGCAAACAAACCACCGCTGGTAGCGGTGGTTTTTTTGTTTGCAAGCAGCAGATTAC
GCGCAGAAAAAAAGGATCTCAAGAAGATCCTTTGATCTTTTCTACGGGGTCTGACGCTCAGTGGAACGAA
AACTCACGTTAAGGGATTTTGGTCATGAGATTATCAAAAAGGATCTTCACCTAGATCCTTTTAAATTAAA
AATGAAGTTTTAAATCAATCTAAAGTATATATGAGTAAACTTGGTCTGACAGTTACCAATGCTTAATCAG
TGAGGCACCTATCTCAGCGATCTGTCTATTTCGTTCATCCATAGTTGCCTGACTCCCCGTCGTGTAGATA
ACTACGATACGGGAGGGCTTACCATCTGGCCCCAGTGCTGCAATGATACCGCGAGACCCACGCTCACCGG
CTCCAGATTTATCAGCAATAAACCAGCCAGCCGGAAGGGCCGAGCGCAGAAGTGGTCCTGCAACTTTATC
CGCCTCCATCCAGTCTATTAATTGTTGCCGGGAAGCTAGAGTAAGTAGTTCGCCAGTTAATAGTTTGCGC
AACGTTGTTGCCATTGCTACAGGCATCGTGGTGTCACGCTCGTCGTTTGGTATGGCTTCATTCAGCTCCG
GTTCCCAACGATCAAGGCGAGTTACATGATCCCCCATGTTGTGCAAAAAAGCGGTTAGCTCCTTCGGTCC
TCCGATCGTTGTCAGAAGTAAGTTGGCCGCAGTGTTATCACTCATGGTTATGGCAGCACTGCATAATTCT
CTTACTGTCATGCCATCCGTAAGATGCTTTTCTGTGACTGGTGAGTACTCAACCAAGTCATTCTGAGAAT
AGTGTATGCGGCGACCGAGTTGCTCTTGCCCGGCGTCAATACGGGATAATACCGCGCCACATAGCAGAAC
TTTAAAAGTGCTCATCATTGGAAAACGTTCTTCGGGGCGAAAACTCTCAAGGATCTTACCGCTGTTGAGA
TCCAGTTCGATGTAACCCACTCGTGCACCCAACTGATCTTCAGCATCTTTTACTTTCACCAGCGTTTCTG
GGTGAGCAAAAACAGGAAGGCAAAATGCCGCAAAAAAGGGAATAAGGGCGACACGGAAATGTTGAATACT
CATACTCTTCCTTTTTCAATATTATTGAAGCATTTATCAGGGTTATTGTCTCATGAGCGGATACATATTT
GAATGTATTTAGAAAAATAAACAAATAGGGGTTCCGCGCACATTTCCCCGAAAAGTGCCACCTGACGTCT
AAGAAACCATTATTATCATGACATTAACCTATAAAAATAGGCGTATCACGAGGCCCTTTCGTCTCGCGCG
TTTCGGTGATGACGGTGAAAACCTCTGACACATGCAGCTCCCGGAGACGGTCACAGCTTGTCTGTAAGCG
GATGCCGGGAGCAGACAAGCCCGTCAGGGCGCGTCAGCGGGTGTTGGCGGGTGTCGGGGCTGGCTTAACT
ATGCGGCATCAGAGCAGATTGTACTGAGAGTGCACCATATGCGGTGTGAAATACCGCACAGATGCGTAAG
GAGAAAATACCGCATCAGGCGCCATTCGCCATTCAGGCTGCGCAACTGTTGGGAAGGGCGATCGGTGCGG
GCCTCTTCGCTATTACGCCAGCTGGCGAAAGGGGGATGTGCTGCAAGGCGATTAAGTTGGGTAACGCCAG
GGTTTTCCCAGTCACGACGTTGTAAAACGACGGCCAGTGAATTAATTCCAAGCTAAGTGAAAGACTCTGT
CTCAAAAACCAACCTGACACCTGAGCCGGAGCGTTGCCTCTCACTACCATAAATATATATACACAACACA
CACACACACACACACACACACACACACACACACACACACACAATCATACACATAAACACAATCACACACA
CACACATGCACAATCACACACACACAATCACACACAAACATACATACACACAATCACACACAACCATACA
CACATATACACAATCACACACACAAACACAATCACACACACACACATCAATCAATCAATCAATCAATATA
CCAAAAATGATAGCTCATACCTGTAATCTTAGATGTGGGAAGGCTAAAACAGCAGGCTACCCATGACTTC
AAGGTCACCCTGGGTTACAGAGTAGCTAATAGTCTAGCTTGAACTATAGTGTAGGATCTTTAAAAAAAAA
TTAACCAACCAACCAACAAACAAACAAACAAACAACAACAACAACAAATGGAAGACAGAGGACAAAAAAA
AATAAAAGAAAAAGTAGAAAGCCAATGGAGATACTATCTTAAAATTAGAAATATTTATGACACATTCTGA
ATACTCCATGTTTATTTCAAGGAAGCCAATGTAACTTTAAGTACTATGGCCATTTAATGTAAATACTTAA
GAAAAAAAACCAAATTAATTTTGATACATGCTGCATGTGAAAGACCCCCGCTGACGGGTAGTCAATCACT
CAGAGGAGACCCTCTCAAGGAACAGCGAGACCACAAGTCGGATGCAACTGCAAGAGGGTTTATTGGATAC
ACGGGTACCCGGGCGACTCAGTCAATCGGAGGACTGGCGCCCCGAGTGAGGGGTTGTGGGCTCGAGCTCG
GGGAGCAGAAGCGCGCGAACAGAAGTCGAGCTAGCTTGCCAAACCTACAGGTGGGGTCTTTCATTCCCCC
CTTTTTCTGGAGACTAAATAAAATCTTTTATTTTATCTATGGCTCGTACTCTATAGGCTTCAGCTGGTGA
TATTGTTGAGTCAAAACTAGAGCCTGGACCACTGATATCCTGTCTTTAACAAATTGGACTAATCCGGATC
TGAAGTTCCTATACTTTCTAGAGAATAGGAACTTCGGAATAGGAACTTCGCGGCCAGATCTTTTGCGGCC
GCTTTGGGCCGGCCGAATTCTTTACTCCCTATCAGTGATAGAGAACGTATGAAGAGTTTACTCCCTATCA
GTGATAGAGAACGTATGCAGACTTTACTCCCTATCAGTGATAGAGAACGTATAAGGAGTTTACTCCCTAT
CAGTGATAGAGAACGTATGACCAGTTTACTCCCTATCAGTGATAGAGAACGTATCTACAGTTTACTCCCT
ATCAGTGATAGAGAACGTATATCCAGTTTACTCCCTATCAGTGATAGAGAACGTATAAGCTTTAGGCGTG
TACGGTGGGCGCCTATAAAAGCAGAGCTCGTTTAGTGAACCGTCAGATGCGCCGGTGCAGCCGGCGCAGC
GCCTGGAGCAATTCCACAACACTTTTGTCTTATACCAACTTTCCGTACCACTTCCTACCCTCGTAAAACC
GGTCAGGTAAGTATCAAGGTTACAAGACAGGTTTAAGGAGACCAATAGAAACTGGGCTTGTCGAGACAGA
GAAGACTCTTGCGTTTCTGATAGGCACCTATTGGTCTTACTGACATCCACTTTGCCTTTCTCTCCACAGG
TGTCCACTCCCAGTTCAATTACAGCTCTTAAGGCTAGAGTACTTAATACGACTCACTATAGGCTAGCCAC
CATGGCTTCCAAGGTGTACGACCCCGAGCAACGCAAACGCATGATCACTGGGCCTCAGTGGTGGGCTCGC
TGCAAGCAAATGAACGTGCTGGACTCCTTCATCAACTACTATGATTCCGAGAAGCACGCCGAGAACGCCG
TGATTTTTCTGCATGGTAACGCTGCCTCCAGCTACCTGTGGAGGCACGTCGTGCCTCACATCGAGCCCGT
GGCTAGATGCATCATCCCTGATCTGATCGGAATGGGTAAGTCCGGCAAGAGCGGGAATGGCTCATATCGC
CTCCTGGATCACTACAAGTACCTCACCGCTTGGTTCGAGCTGCTGAACCTTCCAAAGAAAATCATCTTTG
TGGGCCACGACTGGGGGGCTTGTCTGGCCTTTCACTACTCCTACGAGCACCAAGACAAGATCAAGGCCAT
CGTCCATGCTGAGAGTGTCGTGGACGTGATCGAGTCCTGGGACGAGTGGCCTGACATCGAGGAGGATATC
GCCCTGATCAAGAGCGAAGAGGGCGAGAAAATGGTGCTTGAGAATAACTTCTTCGTCGAGACCATGCTCC
CAAGCAAGATCATGCGGAAACTGGAGCCTGAGGAGTTCGCTGCCTACCTGGAGCCATTCAAGGAGAAGGG
CGAGGTTAGACGGCCTACCCTCTCCTGGCCTCGCGAGATCCCTCTCGTTAAGGGAGGCAAGCCCGACGTC
GTCCAGATTGTCCGCAACTACAACGCCTACCTTCGGGCCAGCGACGATCTGCCTAAGATGTTCATCGAGT
CCGACCCTGGGTTCTTTTCCAACGCTATTGTCGAGGGAGCTAAGAAGTTCCCTAACACCGAGTTCGTGAA
GGTGAAGGGCCTCCACTTCAGCCAGGAGGACGCTCCAGATGAAATGGGTAAGTACATCAAGAGCTTCGTG
GAGCGCGTGCTGAAGAACGAGCAGTAAGTCGACAGATCCTACCTGCAAAGCACCAGAGGATATGGCCTCG
GTGCCTCAGCATCTTCAGATGTGCTGTCACTGTCCAATCTTCAAGCCAGCAGAGCATATGGGCTCGCTGG
CTCCACTGTCATTACAGTGGACCTGATCTTCTCCAATCAAAGGAGCAGAGGATATGGCCTCGCTCCCTCC
GACTACATCAGGCTGGAAGTGACATCCATCATTCATCCCAGCAGAGCATATGGGCTCGCTGGGACCACAG
CATGCCTCGAAGTGCTGAGAGACTATCATCAAACCGACAGAGGATATGGCCTCGTCGGCTCCTACTCCCT
CCTGGTGGAATACTTCTCCACTCTTCAACCCAGCAGAGCATATGGGCTCGCTGGGTCCATCAGAGATACA
AGATCTCTCGACAGATCCTACCTGCAAAGCACCAGAGGATATGGCCTCGGTGCCTCAGCATCTTCAGATG
TGCTGTCACTGTCCAATCTTCAAGCCAGCAGAGCATATGGGCTCGCTGGCTCCACTGTCATTACAGTGGA
CCTGATCTTCTCCAATCAAAGGAGCAGAGGATATGGCCTCGCTCCCTCCGACTACATCAGGCTGGAAGTG
ACATCCATCATTCATCCCAGCAGAGCATATGGGCTCGCTGGGACCACAGCATGCCTCGAAGTGCTGAGAG
ACTATCATCAAACCGACAGAGGATATGGCCTCGTCGGCTCCTACTCCCTCCTGGTGGAATACTTCTCCAC
TCTTCAACCCAGCAGAGCATATGGGCTCGCTGGGTCCATCAGAGATACAAGATCTCTCGAGCCGCGGTGC
GTAAGTCTGTTAACAGAATGCTGCATACGCTGAGTACTTCGAAATGTCATCCTCTGTCTGACACTGAACG
TAATCCAGACGCGTAAGTCAGGCCGGAAAATTCCCGCCACCGGAAGTTGAGTAGACGGTGCTGCCTGCGA
CTCAACCCCAGGAGGACTGGGTGAACAAAGCTGCGAAGTGATCCATGTAAGCCCTCAGAACCGTCTCGGA
AAGAGGACCCCACATGTTGTAGCTTCAAGGCCCAATGTCAGACCACGCCATGGCGTGCCACTCTGCGGAG
AGTGCAGTCTGCGACAGTGCCCCAGGAGGACTGGGTGAGGATCCTACCTACAAACGGCACGAGCATCAGC
CGTGCCGCCCAGCATCTTCATCACTGTCCAATCTTCAAGCGTGCACGATCACGGCACGCTCCACTGTCAT
TACAGTCTTATCCAATCAAACTCCAGCAGCATCAGCGCTGGAGCTCCGACTACATCAGGACATCCATCAT
TCAACGCTCGACGATCACGCGAGCGTCCACAGCATGCCTCAGACACTATCATCAAACGGCTGCACGATCA
CGGCAGCCGCTCCTACTGCCTCTACGTTATCGACTCTTCTGCGACGAGCATCAGCCGTCGCAACATCGGA
CATACCAGATCCTACCTACAAACGGCACGAGCATCAGCCGTGCCGCCCAGCATCTTCATCACTGTCCAAT
CTTCAAGCGTGCACGATCACGGCACGCTCCACTGTCATTACAGTCTTATCCAATCAAACTCCAGCAGCAT
CAGCGCTGGAGCTCCGACTACATCAGGACATCCATCATTCAACGCTCGACGATCACGCGAGCGTCCACAG
CATGCCTCAGACACTATCATCAAACGGCTGCACGATCACGGCAGCCGCTCCTACTGCCTCTACGTTATCG
ACTCTTCTGCGACGAGCATCAGCCGTCGCAACATCGGACATACCAGATCCTACCTACAAACGGCACGAGC
ATCAGCCGTGCCGCCCAGCATCTTCATCACTGTCCAATCTTCAAGCGTGCACGATCACGGCACGCTCCAC
TGTCATTACAGTCTTATCCAATCAAACTCCAGCAGCATCAGCGCTGGAGCTCCGACTACATCAGGACATC
CATCATTCAACGCTCGACGATCACGCGAGCGTCCACAGCATGCCTCAGACACTATCATCAAACGGCTGCA
CGATCACGGCAGCCGCTCCTACTGCCTCTACGTTATCGACTCTTCTGCGACGAGCATCAGCCGTCGCAAC
ATCGGACATACCAGATCCTACCTACAAACGGCACGAGCATCAGCCGTGCCGCCCAGCATCTTCATCACTG
TCCAATCTTCAAGCGTGCACGATCACGGCACGCTCCACTGTCATTACAGTCTTATCCAATCAAACTCCAG
CAGCATCAGCGCTGGAGCTCCGACTACATCAGGACATCCATCATTCAACGCTCGACGATCACGCGAGCGT
CCACAGCATGCCTCAGACACTATCATCAAACGGCTGCACGATCACGGCAGCCGCTCCTACTGCCTCTACG
TTATCGACTCTTCTGCGACGAGCATCAGCCGTCGCAACATCGGACATACCAGATCTTCAATCGATTTCGC
GCGGGATCCAGACCACCTCCCCTGCGAGCTAAGCTGGACAGCCAATGACGGGTAAGAGAGTGACATTTTT
CACTAACCTAAGACAGGAGGGCCGTCAGAGCTACTGCCTAATCCAAAGACGGGTAAAAGTGATAAAAATG
TATCACTCCAACCTAAGACAGGCGCAGCTTCCGAGGGATTTGAGATCCAGACATGATAAGATACATTGAT
GAGTTTGGACAAACCAAAACTAGAATGCAGTGAAAAAAATGCCTTATTTGTGAAATTTGTGATGCTATTG
CCTTATTTGTAACCATTATAAGCTGCAATAAACAAGTTAACAACAACAATTGCATTCATTTTATGTTTCA
GGTTCAGGGGGAGGTGTGGGAGGTTTTTTAAAGCAAGTAAAACCTCTACAAATGTGGTATGGCTGATTAT
GATCTGAAGTTCCTATACTATTTGAAGAATAGGAACTTCGGAATAGGAACTTCGGATCTCATATGGCCAT
ATGGGGGCGCCTAGAGAAGGAGTGAGGGCTGGATAAAGGGAGGATCGAGGCGGGGTCGAACGAGGAGGTT
CAAGGGGGAGAGACGGGGCGGATGGAGGAAGAGGAGGCGGAGGCTTAGGGTGTACAAAGGGCTTGACCCA
GGGAGGGGGGTCAAAAGCCAAGGCTTCCCAGGTCACGATGTAGGGGACCTGGTCTGGGTGTCCATGCGGG
CCAGGTGAAAAGACCTTGATCTTAACCTGGGTGATGAGGTCTCGGTTAAAGGTGCCGTCTCGCGGCCATC
CGACGTTAAAGGTTGGCCATTCTGCAGAGCAGAAGGTAACCCAACGTCTCTTCTTGACATCTACCGACTG
GTTGTGAGCGATCCGCTCGACATCTTTCCAGTGACCTAAGGTCAAACTTAAGGGAGTGGTAACAGGCTAG
CCCGGGCCCATATTTTCAGACAAATACAGAAACACAGTCAGACAGAGACAACACAGAACGATGCTGCAGC
AGACAAGACGCGCGGCGCGGCTTCGGTCCCAAACCGAAAGCAAAAATTCAGACGGAGGCGGGAACTGTTT
TAGGTTCTCGTCTCCTACCAGAACCACATATCCCTCCTCTAAGGGGGGTGCACCAAAGAGTCCTAAACGA
TCGGGATTTTAGGACTCAGGTCGGGCCACAAAAACGGCCCCCGAAGTCCCTGGGACGTCTCCCAGGGTTG
CGGCCGGGTGTTCCGAACTCGTCAGTTCCACCACGGGTCCGCCAGATACAGAGCTAGTTAGCTAACTAGT
ACCGACGCAGGCGCATAAAATCAGTCATAGACACTAGACAATCGGACAGACACAGATAAGTTGCTGGCCA
GCTTACCTCCCGGTGGTGGGTCGGTGGTCCCTGGGCAGGGGTCTCCCGATCCCGGACGAGCCCCCAAATG
AAAGACCCCCGCTGACGGGTAGTCAATCACTCAGAGGAGACCCTCCCAAGGAACAGCGAGACCACAAGTC
GGATGCAACTGCAAGAGGGTTTATTGGATACACGGGTACCCGGGCGACTCAGTCAATCGGAGGACTGGCG
CGCCGAGTGAGGGGTTGTGGGCTCTTTTATTGAGCTCGGGGAGCAGAAGCGCGCGAACAGAAGCGAGAAG
CGAACTGATTGGTTAGTTCAAATAAGGCACAGGGTCATTTCAGGTCCTTGGGGCACCCTGGAAACATCTG
ATGGTTCTCTAGAAACTGCTGAGGGCTGGACCGCATCTGGGGACCATCTGTTCTTGGCCCTGAGCCGGGG
CAGGAACTGCTTACCACAGATATCCTGTTTGGCCCATATTCAGCTGTTCCATCTGTTCTTGGCCCTGAGC
CGGGGCAGGAACTGCTTACCACAGATATCCTGTTTGGCCCATATTCAGCTGTTCCATCTGTTCCTGACCT
TGATCTGAACTTTTCTATTCTCAGTTATGTATTTTTCCATGCCTTGCAAAATGGCGTTACTTAAGCTAGC
TTGCCAAACCTACAGGTGGGGTCTTTCACATGTATATGTCAAAAATAAAAATCAACTAATTGACTAGTAA
TTAATATGACTGGCATAATGGGAAATTGATCCTGACAGATGCAAACTGGCTTCTCAGCAGCGCATTTATG
TTGTCAACTGAGGAAGGAAACGTTAATGACAGAAACTCTAAGTAATTTCCACGTTTATCTATTTTTATTT
ATACTAGCTTTGGTAACAGGAATATTGCAGCATTCATGCACATTGAAACCCTTATGAAATAAAAACATCT
GTGCATTTAAAATGGAATTAACATTTTAAATGTTAAAAAAAGCTGGCTTAGCTTCCCCCCGCCCCCTAGG
GCATAGAACAAGTCAAATGCTTTATATATTTGAGTTTGGGATGTATTAGGAAACTCCTAAGAGCAAAGCT
AGCTTG
